>Addgene plasmid #190059 | pBeast-pT7-lox | addgene full sequence | sequence record 377977 | Addgene NGS Result
TATTCTTATAATACGACTCACTATAGGGAGAGCTAGCAATAATTTTGTTTAACTTTAAGAAGGAGATATA
ATGAATAACAATGACATTGAATATAATGCACCTAGTGAAATCAAGTACATTGATGTTGTCAATACTTACG
ACTTAGAAGAAGAAGCAAGTAAAGTGGTACCACATGGTGGTTTTAACTATATTGCCGGTGCATCTGGTGA
TGAGTGGACTAAACGCGCTAATGACCGTGCTTGGAAACATAAATTACTATACCCACGTCTAGCGCAAGAT
GTTGAAGCGCCCGATACAAGTACTGAAATTTTAGGTCATAAAATTAAAGCCCCATTCATCATGGCACCAA
TTGCTGCACATGGTTTAGCCCACACTACTAAAGAAGCTGGTACTGCACGTGCAGTTTCAGAATTTGGTAC
AATTATGTCCATCTCAGCTTATTCTGGTGCAACATTTGAAGAAATTTCTGAAGGCTTAAATGGCGGACCC
CGTTGGTTCCAAATCTATATGGCTAAAGATGACCAACAAAACCGTGATATCTTAGACGAAGCTAAATCTG
ATGGTGCAACTGCTATCATCCTTACAGCTGACTCAACTGTTTCTGGAAACCGTGACCGTGATGTGAAGAA
TAAATTCGTTTACCCATTTGGTATGCCAATTGTTCAACGTTACTTACGTGGTACAGCAGAAGGTATGTCA
TTAAACAATATCTACGGTGCTTCAAAACAAAAAATCTCACCAAGAGATATTGAGGAAATCGCCGCTCATT
CTGGATTACCAGTATTCGTTAAAGGTATTCAACACCCAGAAGATGCAGATATGGCAATCAAAGCTGGTGC
ATCAGGTATCTGGGTATCTAACCACGGTGCTCGTCAACTATATGAAGCTCCAGGTTCATTTGACACCCTT
CCAGCTATTGCTGAACGTGTAAACAAACGTGTACCAATCGTCTTTGATTCAGGTGTACGTCGTGGTGAAC
ACGTTGCCAAAGCGCTAGCTTCAGGGGCAGACGTTGTTGCTTTAGGACGCCCAGTCTTATTTGGTTTAGC
TTTAGGTGGCTGGCAAGGTGCTTACTCAGTACTTGACTACTTCCAAAAAGACTTAACACGCGTAATGCAA
TTAACAGGTTCACAAAATGTGGAAGACTTGAAGGGTCTAGATTTATTCGATAACCCATACGGTTATGAAT
ACTAGAGCGTTCTATCAATAACCCGTTGGTGCAAAGCCCGCCGAAAGGCGGGCTTTTCTGTCCGTCTCAG
AATCGGCCGTGAACAATAAAATAGTTTCGGTATTATTGACCACTTCCGAGTAGAATCGTGCTTCAGTAAG
AGTCGACCGATGCCCTTGAGAGCCTTCAACCCAGTCAGCTCCTTCCGGTGGGCGCGGGGCATGACTATCG
TCGCCGCACTTATGACTGTCTTCTTTATCATGCAACTCGTAGGACAGGTGCCGGCAGCGCTCTTCCGCTT
CCTCGCTCACTGACTCGCTGCGCTCGGTCGTTCGGCTGCGGCGAGCGGTATCAGCTCACTCAAAGGCGGT
AATACGGTTATCCACAGAATCAGGGGATAACGCAGGAAAGAACATGTGAGCAAAAGGCCAGCAAAAGGCC
AGGAACCGTAAAAAGGCCGCGTTGCTGGCGTTTTTCCATAGGCTCCGCCCCCCTGACGAGCATCACAAAA
ATCGACGCTCAAGTCAGAGGTGGCGAAACCCGACAGGACTATAAAGATACCAGGCGTTTCCCCCTGGAAG
CTCCCTCGTGCGCTCTCCTGTTCCGACCCTGCCGCTTACCGGATACCTGTCCGCCTTTCTCCCTTCGGGA
AGCGTGGCGCTTTCTCATAGCTCACGCTGTAGGTATCTCAGTTCGGTGTAGGTCGTTCGCTCCAAGCTGG
GCTGTGTGCACGAACCCCCCGTTCAGCCCGACCGCTGCGCCTTATCCGGTAACTATCGTCTTGAGTCCAA
CCCGGTAAGACACGACTTATCGCCACTGGCAGCAGCCACTGGTAACAGGATTAGCAGAGCGAGGTATGTA
GGCGGTGCTACAGAGTTCTTGAAGTGGTGGCCTAACTACGGCTACACTAGAAGAACAGTATTTGGTATCT
GCGCTCTGCTGAAGCCAGTTACCTTCGGAAAAAGAGTTGGTAGCTCTTGATCCGGCAAACAAACCACCGC
TGGTAGCGGTGGTTTTTTTGTTTGCAAGCAGCAGATTACGCGCAGAAAAAAAGGATCTCAAGAAGATCCT
TTGATCTTTTCTACGGGGTCTGACGCTCAGTGGAACGAAAACTCACGTTAAGGGATTTTGGTCATGAGAT
TATCAAAAAGGATCTTCACCTAGATCCTTTTAAATTAAAAATGAAGTTTTAAATCAATCTAAAGTATATA
TGAGTAAACTTGGTCTGACAGTTACCAATGCTTAATCAGTGAGGCACCTATCTCAGCGATCTGTCTATTT
CGTTCATCCATAGTTGCCTGACTCCCCGTCGTGTAGATAACTACGATACGGGAGGGCTTACCATCTGGCC
CCAGTGCTGCAATGATACCGCGAGACCCACGCTCACCGGCTCCAGATTTATCAGCAATAAACCAGCCAGC
CGGAAGGGCCGAGCGCAGAAGTGGTCCTGCAACTTTATCCGCCTCCATCCAGTCTATTAATTGTTGCCGG
GAAGCTAGAGTAAGTAGTTCGCCAGTTAATAGTTTGCGCAACGTTGTTGCCATTGCTACAGGCATCGTGG
TGTCACGCTCGTCGTTTGGTATGGCTTCATTCAGCTCCGGTTCCCAACGATCAAGGCGAGTTACATGATC
CCCCATGTTGTGCAAAAAAGCGGTTAGCTCCTTCGGTCCTCCGATCGTTGTCAGAAGTAAGTTGGCCGCA
GTGTTATCACTCATGGTTATGGCAGCACTGCATAATTCTCTTACTGTCATGCCATCCGTAAGATGCTTTT
CTGTGACTGGTGAGTACTCAACCAAGTCATTCTGAGAATAGTGTATGCGGCGACCGAGTTGCTCTTGCCC
GGCGTCAACACGGGATAATACCGCGCCACATAGCAGAACTTTAAAAGTGCTCATCATTGGAAAACGTTCT
TCGGGGCGAAAACTCTCAAGGATCTTACCGCTGTTGAGATCCAGTTCGATGTAACCCACTCGTGCACCCA
ACTGATCTTCAGCATCTTTTACTTTCACCAGCGTTTCTGGGTGAGCAAAAACAGGAAGGCAAAATGCCGC
AAAAAAGGGAATAAGGGCGACACGGAAATGTTGAATACTCATACTCTTCCTTTTTCAATATTATTGAAGC
ATTTATCAGGGTTATTGTCTCATGAGCGGATACATATTTGAATGTATTTAGAAAAATAAACAAATAGGGG
TTCCGCGCACATTTCCCCGAAAAGTGCCACCTGACGTCTAAGAAACCATTATTATCATGACATTAACCTA
TAAAAATAGGCGTATCACGAGGCCCTTTCGTCTTCAAGAATTCTGGCGAATCCTCTGACCAGCCAGAAAA
CGACCTTTCTGTGGTGAAACCGGATGCTGCAATTCAGAGCGCCAGCAAGTGGGGGACAGCAGAAGACCTG
ACCGCCGCAGAGTGGATGTTTGACATGGTGAAGACTATCGCACCATCAGCCAGAAAACCGAATTTTGCTG
GGTGGGCTAACGATATCCGCCTGATGCGTGAACGTGACGGACGTAACCACCGCGACATGTGTGTGCTGTT
CCGCTGGCTCGGATACCCTTACTCTGTTGAAAACGAATAGATAGGTTAAGGAACGGTTATTTCTGCGTAG
ATCTATCTTACACAGCATCACACTGGCTCACCTTCGGGTGGGCCTTTCTGCGTTTATATACTAGAGAGAG
AATATAAAAAGCCAGATTATTAATCCGGCTTTTTTATTATTTAGGCAACTGAAACGATTCGGATCCTGTA
TTAC
Features (pLannotate 1.2.2; 9 found; start..end, strand, type, name):
      9..27      +  promoter       T7 promoter: promoter for bacteriophage T7 RNA polymerase
     44..66      +  RBS            RBS: efficient ribosome binding site from bacteriophage T7 gene 10 (Olins and Rangwala, 1989)
     65..1180    +  CDS            lctO (fragment): LA2M_STRIN - Protein inferred from homology: Swiss-Prot protein existence level 3. Involved in the L-lactate aerobic metabolism. From Streptococcus iniae (Streptococcus shiloi).
   1332..1463    +  CDS            TcR (fragment): tetracycline efflux protein; tet; confers resistance to tetracycline
   1643..2231    -  rep_origin     ori: high-copy-number ColE1/pMB1/pBR322/pUC origin of replication
   2402..3262    -  CDS            AmpR: β-lactamase; bla; confers resistance to ampicillin, carbenicillin, and related antibiotics
   3263..3367    -  promoter       AmpR promoter: bla
   3469..3717    +  CDS            O (fragment): VRPO_LAMBD - Protein inferred from homology: Swiss-Prot protein existence level 3. Necessary for the bidirectional replication of DNA. It interacts with the ori (origin of replication) region of the genome during the initiation of replication. From Escherichia phage lambda (Bacteriophage lambda).
   3805..3832    +  terminator     T7Te terminator: phage T7 early transcription terminator
