[The description below was written by a language model from this plasmid's Addgene catalogue record and pLannotate feature annotations shown in this document.]
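Description:
pBeast-pT7-lox is a small (about 3.9 kb) high-copy bacterial plasmid built for synthetic biology and cell-free protein synthesis. It derives from pBEST-OR2-OR1-Pr-UTR1-deGFP-T500, a backbone commonly used in E. coli lysate expression systems. It is propagated in E. coli through a ColE1/pUC-type origin and selected with ampicillin via the β-lactamase gene and its native bla promoter. The annotation also picks up short fragments of a tetracycline resistance gene and of the lambda O replication protein. These appear to be non-functional remnants of the backbone lineage rather than working parts.

The payload is lox (also called lctO), the L-lactate oxidase gene recorded as coming from Aerococcus viridans. In this derivative the original OR2-OR1-Pr promoter was replaced by a T7 promoter and deGFP was replaced by lox, so transcription depends on T7 RNA polymerase being present. Translation is driven by the efficient phage T7 gene 10 ribosome binding site. The automated annotation labels the coding region as a partial match to a Streptococcus iniae lctO homologue of roughly 1.1 kb. This reflects homology-based naming, and it is shorter than the 1698 bp insert size listed, which may include flanking elements.

According to the record, 40 bp spacers flank the insert to ease Gibson assembly into larger constructs. Upstream B0014 and downstream B0015 terminators, each flanked by spacers, were added to insulate the cassette. The feature table does not call these, though it does detect a T7Te terminator upstream of the promoter. The plasmid is intended to produce lactate oxidase, an enzyme that generates hydrogen peroxide from lactate, as a metabolic transducer module in a cell-free biosensing platform that uses H2O2 as its common signal.
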