Addgene plasmid #190059: pBeast-pT7-lox
Purpose: Express the bacterial lactate oxidase enzyme under the control of the strong constitutif phage promoter T7
Depositing lab: Jerome Bonnet. Depositing organization: CNRS UMR 5048, INSERM U1054, Centre de Biochimie Structurale. Publication: PeroxiHUB: A Modular Cell-Free Biosensing Platform Using H(2)O(2) as Signal Integrator. Soudier P, Zuniga A, Duigou T, Voyvodic PL, Bazi-Kabbaj K, Kushwaha M, Vendrell JA, Solassol J, Bonnet J, Faulon JL. ACS Synth Biol. 2022 Aug 19;11(8):2578-2588. doi: 10.1021/acssynbio.2c00138. Epub 2022 Aug 1. PubMed 35913043.
Backbone
  Vector backbone: pBEST-OR2-OR1-Pr-UTR1-deGFP-T500
  Modifications to backbone: Two 40bp spacers were added to the each end of the insert to facilitate Gibson assembly cloning into more complex constructs. Upstream and downstream terminators (B0014 and B0015, respectively) we also added, each flanked by two 40bp spacers. The OR2-OR1-Pr promoter were replaced by T7 promoter, and deGFP was replaced by lox.
  Vector type: Synthetic Biology ; Cell-Free Protein Synthesis
Growth in bacteria
  Bacterial resistance: Ampicillin, 100 μg/mL
  Growth temperature: 37°C
  Growth strain: DH5alpha
  Copy number: High Copy
Gene/Insert
  Gene/Insert name: lox (alt name: lctO)
  Species: Aerococcus viridans
  Insert size (bp): 1698
Terms and licenses: Academic/Nonprofit Terms; Industry Terms: Not Available to Industry
How to cite: pBeast-pT7-lox was a gift from Jerome Bonnet (Addgene plasmid # 190059 ; http://n2t.net/addgene:190059 ; RRID:Addgene_190059)
